>Addgene plasmid #66999 | pMAL-c5X-MAP | depositor full sequence | sequence record 115440 | Full Sequence
CCGACACCATCGAATGGTGCAAAACCTTTCGCGGTATGGCATGATAGCGCCCGGAAGAGAGTCAATTCAG
GGTGGTGAATGTGAAACCAGTAACGTTATACGATGTCGCAGAGTATGCCGGTGTCTCTTATCAGACCGTT
TCCCGCGTGGTGAACCAGGCCAGCCACGTTTCTGCGAAAACGCGGGAAAAAGTGGAAGCGGCGATGGCGG
AGCTGAATTACATTCCCAACCGCGTGGCACAACAACTGGCGGGCAAACAGTCGTTGCTGATTGGCGTTGC
CACCTCCAGTCTGGCCCTGCACGCGCCGTCGCAAATTGTCGCGGCGATTAAATCTCGCGCCGATCAACTG
GGTGCCAGCGTGGTGGTGTCGATGGTAGAACGAAGCGGCGTCGAAGCCTGTAAAGCGGCGGTGCACAATC
TTCTCGCGCAACGCGTCAGTGGGCTGATCATTAACTATCCGCTGGATGACCAGGATGCCATTGCTGTGGA
AGCTGCCTGCACTAATGTTCCGGCGTTATTTCTTGATGTCTCTGACCAGACACCCATCAACAGTATTATT
TTCTCCCATGAAGACGGTACGCGACTGGGCGTGGAGCATCTGGTCGCATTGGGTCACCAGCAAATCGCGC
TGTTAGCGGGCCCATTAAGTTCTGTCTCGGCGCGTCTGCGTCTGGCTGGCTGGCATAAATATCTCACTCG
CAATCAAATTCAGCCGATAGCGGAACGGGAAGGCGACTGGAGTGCCATGTCCGGTTTTCAACAAACCATG
CAAATGCTGAATGAGGGCATCGTTCCCACTGCGATGCTGGTTGCCAACGATCAGATGGCGCTGGGCGCAA
TGCGCGCCATTACCGAGTCCGGGCTGCGCGTTGGTGCGGATATTTCGGTAGTGGGATACGACGATACCGA
AGACAGCTCATGTTATATCCCGCCGTTAACCACCATCAAACAGGATTTTCGCCTGCTGGGGCAAACCAGC
GTGGACCGCTTGCTGCAACTCTCTCAGGGCCAGGCGGTGAAGGGCAATCAGCTGTTGCCCGTCTCACTGG
TGAAAAGAAAAACCACCCTGGCGCCCAATACGCAAACCGCCTCTCCCCGCGCGTTGGCCGATTCATTAAT
GCAGCTGGCACGACAGGTTTCCCGACTGGAAAGCGGGCAGTGAGCGCAACGCAATTAATGTAAGTTAGCT
CACTCATTAGGCACAATTCTCATGTTTGACAGCTTATCATCGACTGCACGGTGCACCAATGCTTCTGGCG
TCAGGCAGCCATCGGAAGCTGTGGTATGGCTGTGCAGGTCGTAAATCACTGCATAATTCGTGTCGCTCAA
GGCGCACTCCCGTTCTGGATAATGTTTTTTGCGCCGACATCATAACGGTTCTGGCAAATATTCTGAAATG
AGCTGTTGACAATTAATCATCGGCTCGTATAATGTGTGGAATTGTGAGCGGATAACAATTTCACACAGGA
AACAGCCAGTCCGTTTAGGTGTTTTCACGAGCAATTGACCAACAAGGACCATAGATTATGAAAATCGAAG
AAGGTAAACTGGTAATCTGGATTAACGGCGATAAAGGCTATAACGGTCTCGCTGAAGTCGGTAAGAAATT
CGAGAAAGATACCGGAATTAAAGTCACCGTTGAGCATCCGGATAAACTGGAAGAGAAATTCCCACAGGTT
GCGGCAACTGGCGATGGCCCTGACATTATCTTCTGGGCACACGACCGCTTTGGTGGCTACGCTCAATCTG
GCCTGTTGGCTGAAATCACCCCGGACAAAGCGTTCCAGGACAAGCTGTATCCGTTTACCTGGGATGCCGT
ACGTTACAACGGCAAGCTGATTGCTTACCCGATCGCTGTTGAAGCGTTATCGCTGATTTATAACAAAGAT
CTGCTGCCGAACCCGCCAAAAACCTGGGAAGAGATCCCGGCGCTGGATAAAGAACTGAAAGCGAAAGGTA
AGAGCGCGCTGATGTTCAACCTGCAAGAACCGTACTTCACCTGGCCGCTGATTGCTGCTGACGGGGGTTA
TGCGTTCAAGTATGAAAACGGCAAGTACGACATTAAAGACGTGGGCGTGGATAACGCTGGCGCGAAAGCG
GGTCTGACCTTCCTGGTTGACCTGATTAAAAACAAACACATGAATGCAGACACCGATTACTCCATCGCAG
AAGCTGCCTTTAATAAAGGCGAAACAGCGATGACCATCAACGGCCCGTGGGCATGGTCCAACATCGACAC
CAGCAAAGTGAATTATGGTGTAACGGTACTGCCGACCTTCAAGGGTCAACCATCCAAACCGTTCGTTGGC
GTGCTGAGCGCAGGTATTAACGCCGCCAGTCCGAACAAAGAGCTGGCAAAAGAGTTCCTCGAAAACTATC
TGCTGACTGATGAAGGTCTGGAAGCGGTTAATAAAGACAAACCGCTGGGTGCCGTAGCGCTGAAGTCTTA
CGAGGAAGAGTTGGTGAAAGATCCGCGTATTGCCGCCACTATGGAAAACGCCCAGAAAGGTGAAATCATG
CCGAACATCCCGCAGATGTCCGCTTTCTGGTATGCCGTGCGTACTGCGGTGATCAACGCCGCCAGCGGTC
GTCAGACTGTCGATGAAGCCCTGAAAGACGCGCAGACTAATTCGAGCTCGAACAACAACAACAATAACAA
TAACAACAACCTCGGGATCGAGGGAAGGTCTTCCGGTGCTAAACCGTCTTACCCACCTACCTACAAAGCT
AAACCTTCCTATCCACCTACTTATAAAGCGAAGCCTTCATACCCGCCCACATATAAAGCAAAACCCAGCT
ACCCTCCAACTTACAAAGCGAAACCTAGCTATCCTCCAACCTACAAGGCAAAGCCGAGTTACCCCCCGAC
GTATAAGGCTAAACCAAGTTATCCGCCTACATATAAGGCCAAGCCCAGTTATCCTCCTACCTATAAGGCA
AAACCTTCGTACCCTCCTACGTACAAAGCCAAACCCTCGTATCCACCGACCTATAAAGCCAAGCCATCAT
ATCCACCAACGTATAAAGCTAAGCCCTCATATCCCCCAACATACAAGGCCAAACCATCGTATCCTCCCAC
TTACAAGGCTAAGCCGTCATATCCTCCGACTTATAAGGCGAAACCATCTTATCCCCCTACATACAAAGCA
AAGCCTAGTTATCCACCCACGTACAAGGGCTCGGGACATCATCACCACCATCATTAATAATGAAAGCTTC
AAATAAAACGAAAGGCTCAGTCGAAAGACTGGGCCTTTCGTTTTATCTGTTGTTTGTCGGTGAACGCTCT
CCTGAGTAGGACAAATCCGCCGGGAGCGGATTTGAACGTTGCGAAGCAACGGCCCGGAGGGTGGCGGGCA
GGACGCCCGCCATAAACTGCCAGGCATCAAATTAAGCAGAAGGCCATCCTGACGGATGGCCTTTTTGCGT
TTCTACAAACTCTTTCGGTCCGTTGTTTATTTTTCTAAATACATTCAAATATGTATCCGCTCATGAGACA
ATAACCCTGATAAATGCTTCAATAATATTGAAAAAGGAAGAGTATGAGTATTCAACATTTCCGTGTCGCC
CTTATTCCCTTTTTTGCGGCATTTTGCCTTCCTGTTTTTGCTCACCCAGAAACGCTGGTGAAAGTAAAAG
ATGCTGAAGATCAGTTGGGTGCACGAGTGGGTTACATCGAACTGGATCTCAACAGCGGTAAGATCCTTGA
GAGTTTTCGCCCCGAAGAACGTTTCCCAATGATGAGCACTTTTAAAGTTCTGCTATGTGGCGCGGTATTA
TCCCGTGTTGACGCCGGGCAAGAGCAACTCGGTCGCCGCATACACTATTCTCAGAATGACTTGGTTGAGT
ACTCACCAGTCACAGAAAAGCATCTTACGGATGGCATGACAGTAAGAGAATTATGCAGTGCTGCCATAAC
CATGAGTGATAACACTGCGGCCAACTTACTTCTGACAACGATCGGAGGACCGAAGGAGCTAACCGCTTTT
TTGCACAACATGGGGGATCATGTAACTCGCCTTGATCGTTGGGAACCGGAGCTGAATGAAGCCATACCAA
ACGACGAGCGTGACACCACGATGCCTGTAGCAATGGCAACAACGTTGCGCAAACTATTAACTGGCGAACT
ACTTACTCTAGCTTCCCGGCAACAATTAATAGACTGGATGGAGGCGGATAAAGTTGCAGGACCACTTCTG
CGCTCGGCCCTTCCGGCTGGCTGGTTTATTGCTGATAAATCTGGAGCCGGTGAGCGTGGGTCTCGCGGTA
TCATTGCAGCACTGGGGCCAGATGGTAAGCCCTCCCGTATCGTAGTTATCTACACGACGGGGAGTCAGGC
AACTATGGATGAACGAAATAGACAGATCGCTGAGATAGGTGCCTCACTGATTAAGCATTGGTAACTGTCA
GACCAAGTTTACTCATATATACTTTAGATTGATTTCCTTAGGACTGAGCGTCAACCCCGTAGAAAAGATC
AAAGGATCTTCTTGAGATCCTTTTTTTCTGCGCGTAATCTGCTGCTTGCAAACAAAAAAACCACCGCTAC
CAGCGGTGGTTTGTTTGCCGGATCAAGAGCTACCAACTCTTTTTCCGAAGGTAACTGGCTTCAGCAGAGC
GCAGATACCAAATACTGTCCTTCTAGTGTAGCCGTAGTTAGGCCACCACTTCAAGAACTCTGTAGCACCG
CCTACATACCTCGCTCTGCTAATCCTGTTACCAGTGGCTGCTGCCAGTGGCGATAAGTCGTGTCTTACCG
GGTTGGACTCAAGACGATAGTTACCGGATAAGGCGCAGCGGTCGGGCTGAACGGGGGGTTCGTGCACACA
GCCCAGCTTGGAGCGAACGACCTACACCGAACTGAGATACCTACAGCGTGAGCTATGAGAAAGCGCCACG
CTTCCCGAAGGGAGAAAGGCGGACAGGTATCCGGTAAGCGGCAGGGTCGGAACAGGAGAGCGCACGAGGG
AGCTTCCAGGGGGAAACGCCTGGTATCTTTATAGTCCTGTCGGGTTTCGCCACCTCTGACTTGAGCGTCG
ATTTTTGTGATGCTCGTCAGGGGGGCGGAGCCTATGGAAAAACGCCAGCAACGCGGCCTTTTTACGGTTC
CTGGCCTTTTGCTGGCCTTTTGCTCACATGTTCTTTCCTGCGTTATCCCCTGATTCTGTGGATAACCGTA
TTACCGCCTTTGAGTGAGCTGATACCGCTCGCCGCAGCCGAACGACCGAGCGCAGCGAGTCAGTGAGCGA
GGAAGCGGAAGAGCGCCTGATGCGGTATTTTCTCCTTACGCATCTGTGCGGTATTTCACACCGCATATAA
GGTGCACTGTGACTGGGTCATGGCTGCGCCCCGACACCCGCCAACACCCGCTGACGCGCCCTGACGGGCT
TGTCTGCTCCCGGCATCCGCTTACAGACAAGCTGTGACCGTCTCCGGGAGCTGCATGTGTCAGAGGTTTT
CACCGTCATCACCGAAACGCGCGAGGCAGCTGCGGTAAAGCTCATCAGCGTGGTCGTGCAGCGATTCACA
GATGTCTGCCTGTTCATCCGCGTCCAGCTCGTTGAGTTTCTCCAGAAGCGTTAATGTCTGGCTTCTGATA
AAGCGGGCCATGTTAAGGGCGGTTTTTTCCTGTTTGGTCACTGATGCCTCCGTGTAAGGGGGATTTCTGT
TCATGGGGGTAATGATACCGATGAAACGAGAGAGGATGCTCACGATACGGGTTACTGATGATGAACATGC
CCGGTTACTGGAACGTTGTGAGGGTAAACAACTGGCGGTATGGATGCGGCGGGACCAGAGAAAAATCACT
CAGGGTCAATGCCAGCGCTTCGTTAATACAGATGTAGGTGTTCCACAGGGTAGCCAGCAGCATCCTGCGA
TGCAGATCCGGAACATAATGGTGCAGGGCGCTGACTTCCGCGTTTCCAGACTTTACGAAACACGGAAACC
GAAGACCATTCATGTTGTTGCTCAGGTCGCAGACGTTTTGCAGCAGCAGTCGCTTCACGTTCGCTCGCGT
ATCGGTGATTCATTCTGCTAACCAGTAAGGCAACCCCGCCAGCCTAGCCGGGTCCTCAACGACAGGAGCA
CGATCATGCGCACCCGTGGCCAGGACCCAACGCTGCCCGAAATT
Features (pLannotate 1.2.2; 16 found; start..end, strand, type, name):
      3..80      +  promoter       lacIq promoter: lacI (mutant); In the lacIq allele, a single base change in the promoter boosts expression of the lacI gene about 10-fold.
     81..1163    +  CDS            lacI: lac repressor; lacI; The lac repressor binds to the lac operator to inhibit transcription in E. coli. This inhibition can be relieved by adding lactose or isopropyl-β-D-thiogalactopyranoside (IPTG).
   1176..1197    +  protein_bind   CAP binding site: CAP binding activates transcription in the presence of cAMP. E. coli catabolite activator protein
   1216..1233    +  promoter       tet promoter (fragment): E. coli promoter for tetracycline efflux protein gene
   1406..1434    +  promoter       tac promoter: strong E. coli promoter; hybrid between the trp and lac UV5 promoters
   1442..1458    +  protein_bind   lac operator: The lac repressor binds to the lac operator to inhibit transcription in E. coli. This inhibition can be relieved by adding lactose or isopropyl-β-D-thiogalactopyranoside (IPTG). lac repressor encoded by lacI
   1528..2628    +  CDS            MBP: maltose binding protein from E. coli; malE (mutated); This version of the gene does not encode a signal sequence, so MBP will remain in the cytosol.
   3220..3306    +  terminator     rrnB T1 terminator: Escherichia coli rrnB; transcription terminator T1 from the E. coli rrnB gene
   3398..3425    +  terminator     rrnB T2 terminator: transcription terminator T2 from the E. coli rrnB gene
   3472..3543    +  promoter       AmpR promoter: bla
   3544..4404    +  CDS            AmpR: β-lactamase; bla; confers resistance to ampicillin, carbenicillin, and related antibiotics
   4492..5080    +  rep_origin     ori: high-copy-number ColE1/pMB1/pBR322/pUC origin of replication
   5266..5318    -  misc_feature   bom (fragment): basis of mobility region from pBR322
   5329..5348    -  misc_feature   bom (fragment): basis of mobility region from pBR322
   5450..5641    -  CDS            rop: Rop protein, which maintains plasmids at low copy number; rop
   5658..6038    +  CDS            YPB1_ECOLX: Protein predicted: Swiss-Prot protein existence level 4. From Escherichia coli.
