[The description below was written by a language model from this plasmid's Addgene catalogue record and pLannotate feature annotations shown in this document.]
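Description:
pMAL-c5X-MAP is a bacterial expression plasmid built on the commercial pMAL-c5X backbone and designed to produce a maltose-binding protein fusion, malE-MAP, in E. coli. It replicates from a ColE1/pMB1-type origin. The generic annotation calls this origin high-copy, but the plasmid also carries the rop gene, which holds copy number down and agrees with the catalogue's "low copy" designation. Fragments of the pBR322 bom region are also present. Selection is by ampicillin through the bla (β-lactamase) gene and its own promoter.

Expression is driven by the tac promoter, a strong trp/lac hybrid, followed by a lac operator. The plasmid supplies its own lac repressor from lacI under the up-mutated lacIq promoter, so transcription stays repressed until it is induced with IPTG. The MBP coding sequence lacks a signal peptide, so the fusion remains in the cytoplasm. According to the record, MBP is joined to the insert through a Factor Xa cleavage site, which allows the carrier to be removed after amylose-affinity purification, and a His6 tag sits at the C terminus. The MAP insert is listed as synthetic and was introduced by Gibson cloning. It is not annotated in the feature table but presumably occupies the unannotated stretch between the end of MBP and the rrnB T1 and T2 terminators that close the transcription unit. The record does not say what MAP stands for or what it encodes. The associated publication concerns codon scrambling for the synthesis and amplification of genes for repetitive proteins, which suggests that this construct serves to express one such repetitive polypeptide as a soluble, purifiable MBP fusion.
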