Addgene plasmid #66999: pMAL-c5X-MAP
Purpose: Expresses malE-MAP in E. coli
Depositing lab: Ashutosh Chilkoti. Depositing organization: Duke University. Publication: Combinatorial codon scrambling enables scalable gene synthesis and amplification of repetitive proteins. Tang NC, Chilkoti A. Nat Mater. 2016 Jan 4. doi: 10.1038/nmat4521. PubMed 26726995.
Backbone
  Vector backbone: pMAL-c5X
  Backbone manufacturer: New England Biolabs
  Backbone size w/o insert (bp): 5677
  Vector type: Bacterial Expression
Growth in bacteria
  Bacterial resistance: Ampicillin, 100 μg/mL
  Growth temperature: 30°C
  Growth strain: DH5alpha
  Copy number: Low Copy
Gene/Insert
  Gene/Insert name: malE-MAP
  Species: Synthetic
  Promoter: tac
  Tag / fusion protein: malE-Factor Xa (N terminal on backbone); His6 (C terminal on backbone)
  Cloning method: Gibson Cloning
  Sequencing primers: 5′ GGTCGTCAGACTGTCGATGAAGCC; 3′ TGTCCTACTCAGGAGAGCGTTCAC
Terms and licenses: Academic/Nonprofit Terms; Industry Terms: Not Available to Industry
How to cite: pMAL-c5X-MAP was a gift from Ashutosh Chilkoti (Addgene plasmid # 66999 ; http://n2t.net/addgene:66999 ; RRID:Addgene_66999)
