>Addgene plasmid #66999 | pMAL-c5X-MAP | addgene partial sequence | sequence record 118548 | MBP-F 5'-GATGAAGCCCTGAAAGACGCGCAG-3'
ATAACAATAACAACAACCTCGGGATCGAAGGAAGGTCTTCCGGTGCTAAACCGTCTTACCCACCTACCTA
CAAAGCTAAACCTTCCTATCCACCTACTTATAAAGCGAAGCCTTCATACCCGCCCACATATAAAGCAAAA
CCCAGCTACCCTCCAACTTACAAAGCGAAACCTAGCTATCCTCCAACCTACAAGGCAAAGCCGAGTTACC
CCCCGACGTATAAGGCTAAACCAAGTTATCCGCCTACATATAAGGCCAAGCCCAGTTATCCTCCTACCTA
TAAGGCAAAACCTTCGTACCCTCCTACGTACAAAGCCAAACCCTCGTATCCACCGACCTATAAAGCCAAG
CCATCATATCCACCAACGTATAAAGCTAAGCCCTCATATCCCCCAACATACAAGGCCAAACCATCGTATC
CTCCCACTTACAAGGCTAAGCCGTCATATCCTCCGACTTATAAGGCGAAACCATCTTATCCCCCTACATA
CAAAGCAAAGCCTAGTTATCCACCCACGTACAAGGGCTCGGGACATCATCACCACCATCATTAATAATGA
AAGCTTCAAATAAAACGAAAGGCTCAGTCGAAAGACTGGGCCTTTCGTTTTATCTGTTGTTTGTCGGTGA
ACGCTCTCCTGAGTAGGACAAATCCGCCGGGAGCGGATTTGAACGTTGCGAAGCAACGGCCCGGAGGG
