>Addgene plasmid #66999 | pMAL-c5X-MAP | addgene partial sequence | sequence record 118549 | Amp-R 5'-ATAATACCGCGCCACATAGC-3'
GGGCGAAAACTCTCAAGGATCTTACCGCTGTTGAGATCCAGTTCGATGTAACCCACTCGTGCACCCAACT
GATCTTCAGCATCTTTTACTTTCACCAGCGTTTCTGGGTGAGCAAAAACAGGAAGGCAAAATGCCGCAAA
AAAGGGAATAAGGGCGACACGGAAATGTTGAATACTCATACTCTTCCTTTTTCAATATTATTGAAGCATT
TATCAGGGTTATTGTCTCATGAGCGGATACATATTTGAATGTATTTAGAAAAATAAACAACGGACCGAAA
GAGTTTGTAGAAACGCAAAAAGGCCATCCGTCAGGATGGCCTTCTGCTTAATTTGATGCCTGGCAGTTTA
TGGCGGGCGTCCTGCCCGCCACCCTCCGGGCCGTTGCTTCGCAACGTTCAAATCCGCTCCCGGCGGATTT
GTCCTACTCAGGAGAGCGTTCACCGACAAACAACAGATAAAACGAAAGGCCCAGTCTTTCGACTG
